Addgene plasmid #147520: pGEX-6P-1-HsTNRC6A_1209-1709_S
Purpose: Bacterial Expression of HsTNRC6A_1209-1709
Depositing lab: Elisa Izaurralde. Depositing organization: Max Planck Institute for Developmental Biology. Publication: The interactions of GW182 proteins with PABP and deadenylases are required for both translational repression and degradation of miRNA targets. Huntzinger E, Kuzuoglu-Ozturk D, Braun JE, Eulalio A, Wohlbold L, Izaurralde E. Nucleic Acids Res. 2013 Jan;41(2):978-94. doi: 10.1093/nar/gks1078. Epub 2012 Nov 21. PubMed 23172285.
Backbone
  Vector backbone: Unknown
  Vector type: Bacterial Expression
Growth in bacteria
  Bacterial resistance: Ampicillin, 100 μg/mL
  Growth temperature: 37°C
  Growth strain: DH5alpha
  Copy number: Low Copy
Gene/Insert
  Gene/Insert name: HsTNRC6A_1209-1709
  Species: H. sapiens (human)
  Mutation: one non silent mutation K1578E compared to the sequence of isoform2 given by Uniprot: Q8NDV7-2
  Entrez Gene: TNRC6A (a.k.a. CAGH26, FAME6, GW1, GW182, TNRC6)
  Cloning method: Unknown
Terms and licenses: Academic/Nonprofit Terms; Industry Terms: Not Available to Industry
Depositor comments: Plasmids from this collection were made available to the research community and donated after the lab closed. Please note that the sequence provided by the depositing laboratory may be theoretical/predicted or based on Sanger sequencing results. There may be discrepancies between sequencing results obtained by Addgene and the depositor sequence. If an Addgene verified sequence is not available, please contact before placing your order to request that our lab fully sequence the plasmid.
How to cite: pGEX-6P-1-HsTNRC6A_1209-1709_S was a gift from Elisa Izaurralde (Addgene plasmid # 147520 ; http://n2t.net/addgene:147520 ; RRID:Addgene_147520)
