[The description below was written by a language model from this plasmid's Addgene catalogue record and pLannotate feature annotations shown in this document.]
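Description:
pGEX-6P-1-HsTNRC6A_1209-1709_S is a 6,467 nt bacterial expression plasmid for producing a fragment of human TNRC6A (GW182) as a glutathione S-transferase fusion in E. coli. The catalogue lists the backbone as unknown, but the name and the annotated features point to a pGEX-6P-1 type vector. It carries a ColE1/pMB1-family origin of replication, with only remnants of the rop and bom regions annotated, and the AmpR β-lactamase gene under its own promoter for ampicillin selection. The repository describes it as low copy. A lacI repressor gene driven by the lacIq promoter is carried on the plasmid, followed by leftover lac promoter, operator and lacZα sequences typical of this vector family.

Expression is driven by the hybrid tac promoter with an adjacent lac operator, so transcription is held off by the plasmid-encoded repressor and induced with IPTG. The open reading frame begins with Schistosoma japonicum GST, which serves as an affinity and solubility tag. A short linker follows, in which no protease site was annotated, and then the roughly 1.5 kb TNRC6A insert covering residues 1209–1709. The annotation tool matched this insert to the mouse orthologue, but the record states it is human. The record also notes one non-silent substitution, K1578E, relative to the reference isoform 2 sequence.

TNRC6A acts as a scaffold in miRNA-mediated silencing, linking Argonaute proteins to deadenylase complexes. The associated study examined GW182 interactions with PABP and deadenylases, so this construct is suited to producing recombinant protein for purification and GST pull-down or binding assays, although the record itself states only bacterial expression as the purpose. The depositor sequence may be theoretical or based on Sanger sequencing rather than fully verified.
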