Features (pLannotate 1.2.2; 17 found; start..end, strand, type, name):
      6..107     -  CDS            yciV (fragment): RNAAM_ECOLI - Also known as trpH From Escherichia coli (strain K12).
    183..211     +  promoter       tac promoter: strong E. coli promoter; hybrid between the trp and lac UV5 promoters
    219..235     +  protein_bind   lac operator: The lac repressor binds to the lac operator to inhibit transcription in E. coli. This inhibition can be relieved by adding lactose or isopropyl-β-D-thiogalactopyranoside (IPTG). lac repressor encoded by lacI
    258..911     +  CDS            GST26_SCHJA: Experimental evidence at protein level: Swiss-Prot protein existence level 1. GST isoenzymes appear to play a central role in the parasite detoxification system. Other functions are also suspected including a role in increasing the solubility of haematin in the parasite gut. From Schistosoma japonicum (Blood fluke).
    951..2453    +  CDS            Tnrc6a (fragment): TNR6A_MOUSE - Also known as Kiaa1460. Experimental evidence at protein level: Swiss-Prot protein existence level 1. Plays a role in RNA-mediated gene silencing by both micro- RNAs (miRNAs) and short interfering RNAs (siRNAs) (PubMed:22187428). Required for miRNA-dependent repression of translation and for siRNA- dependent endonucleolytic cleavage of complementary mRNAs by argonaute family proteins (PubMed:22187428). As a scaffolding protein, associates with argonaute proteins bound to partially complementary mRNAs, and can simultaneously recruit CCR4-NOT and PAN deadenylase complexes (By simil
   2484..2523    +  CDS            rop (fragment): Rop protein, which maintains plasmids at low copy number; rop
   2625..2665    +  misc_feature   bom (fragment): basis of mobility region from pBR322
   2770..2874    +  promoter       AmpR promoter: bla
   2875..3735    +  CDS            AmpR: β-lactamase; bla; confers resistance to ampicillin, carbenicillin, and related antibiotics
   3906..4494    +  rep_origin     ori: high-copy-number ColE1/pMB1/pBR322/pUC origin of replication
   4680..4731    -  misc_feature   bom (fragment): basis of mobility region from pBR322
   4738..4815    +  promoter       lacIq promoter: lacI (mutant); In the lacIq allele, a single base change in the promoter boosts expression of the lacI gene about 10-fold.
   4816..5898    +  CDS            lacI: lac repressor; lacI; The lac repressor binds to the lac operator to inhibit transcription in E. coli. This inhibition can be relieved by adding lactose or isopropyl-β-D-thiogalactopyranoside (IPTG).
   5911..5932    +  protein_bind   CAP binding site: CAP binding activates transcription in the presence of cAMP. E. coli catabolite activator protein
   5947..5977    +  promoter       lac promoter: promoter for the E. coli lac operon
   5985..6001    +  protein_bind   lac operator: The lac repressor binds to the lac operator to inhibit transcription in E. coli. This inhibition can be relieved by adding lactose or isopropyl-β-D-thiogalactopyranoside (IPTG). lac repressor encoded by lacI
   6021..6194    +  CDS            lacZα: LacZα fragment of β-galactosidase; lacZ fragment
>Addgene plasmid #147520 | pGEX-6P-1-HsTNRC6A_1209-1709_S | depositor full sequence | sequence record 289967 | Full Sequence
ACGTTATCGACTGCACGGTGCACCAATGCTTCTGGCGTCAGGCAGCCATCGGAAGCTGTGGTATGGCTGT
GCAGGTCGTAAATCACTGCATAATTCGTGTCGCTCAAGGCGCACTCCCGTTCTGGATAATGTTTTTTGCG
CCGACATCATAACGGTTCTGGCAAATATTCTGAAATGAGCTGTTGACAATTAATCATCGGCTCGTATAAT
GTGTGGAATTGTGAGCGGATAACAATTTCACACAGGAAACAGTATTCATGTCCCCTATACTAGGTTATTG
GAAAATTAAGGGCCTTGTGCAACCCACTCGACTTCTTTTGGAATATCTTGAAGAAAAATATGAAGAGCAT
TTGTATGAGCGCGATGAAGGTGATAAATGGCGAAACAAAAAGTTTGAATTGGGTTTGGAGTTTCCCAATC
TTCCTTATTATATTGATGGTGATGTTAAATTAACACAGTCTATGGCCATCATACGTTATATAGCTGACAA
GCACAACATGTTGGGTGGTTGTCCAAAAGAGCGTGCAGAGATTTCAATGCTTGAAGGAGCGGTTTTGGAT
ATTAGATACGGTGTTTCGAGAATTGCATATAGTAAAGACTTTGAAACTCTCAAAGTTGATTTTCTTAGCA
AGCTACCTGAAATGCTGAAAATGTTCGAAGATCGTTTATGTCATAAAACATATTTAAATGGTGATCATGT
AACCCATCCTGACTTCATGTTGTATGACGCTCTTGATGTTGTTTTATACATGGACCCAATGTGCCTGGAT
GCGTTCCCAAAATTAGTTTGTTTTAAAAAACGTATTGAAGCTATCCCACAAATTGATAAGTACTTGAAAT
CCAGCAAGTATATAGCATGGCCTTTGCAGGGCTGGCAAGCCACGTTTGGTGGTGGCGACCATCCTCCAAA
ATCGGATCTGGAAGTTCTGTTCCAGGGGCCCCTGGGATCCCCAAACCTGTTGGTGAAGCAGCAGACTCCA
CCATCTCAGCAGCAGCCACTCCATCAGCCAGCCATGAAGTCTTTCCTTGACAATGTCATGCCCCACACTA
CACCTGAGCTGCAAAAAGGGCCATCACCAATAAATGCTTTCAGCAACTTCCCTATAGGCTTGAACTCAAA
CTTGAATGTAAATATGGATATGAACAGTATTAAAGAGCCACAGTCAAGACTAAGGAAGTGGACGACAGTG
GACAGCATTTCTGTGAACACATCTTTGGATCAAAACTCCAGCAAACATGGTGCTATTTCAAGTGGTTTCA
GGCTGGAAGAGTCTCCATTTGTTCCCTATGACTTTATGAACAGCAGTACTTCACCAGCCAGTCCTCCAGG
TTCAATAGGAGATGGCTGGCCACGTGCCAAATCGCCTAACGGCTCTAGCAGTGTTAATTGGCCACCAGAA
TTTCGTCCTGGTGAGCCATGGAAAGGTTATCCAAACATTGACCCTGAAACTGACCCTTACGTCACTCCTG
GCAGTGTCATAAACAATCTTTCAATTAATACTGTGCGGGAAGTTGACCACCTCAGGGACAGGAACAGTGG
GTCATCCTCATCCTTGAACACCACGCTGCCTTCAACTAGTGCCTGGTCATCCATTCGTGCCTCCAACTAC
AACGTTCCCCTCAGCAGTACAGCACAAAGCACTTCAGCCAGAAATAGTGATTCCAAATTGACATGGTCTC
CTGGTTCAGTTACAAACACCTCTCTGGCTCATGAGCTGTGGAAGGTCCCTTTGCCACCTAAAAACATCAC
TGCTCCGTCCCGCCCACCTCCGGGACTGACTGGTCAGAAGCCACCCTTGTCTACGTGGGATAATTCTCCC
CTTCGTATAGGTGGAGGATGGGGAAATTCTGACGCCAGATATACCCCAGGTTCCAGCTGGGGTGAGAGCA
GCTCAGGGAGAATAACAAATTGGCTTGTTCTAAAAAACCTTACACCTCAGATCGATGGCTCAACTCTGCG
CACTCTGTGCATGCAGCACGGCCCGCTGATCACATTCCACCTGAACCTCCCTCACGGAAATGCTCTGGTC
CGCTACAGTTCAAAAGAAGAGGTAGTGGAGGCACAAAAGTCTCTGCACATGTGTGTACTGGGGAACACTA
CTATTCTTGCTGAGTTTGCCAGTGAAGAGGAGATCAGTCGTTTCTTTGCACAAAGCCAGTCTCTGACCCC
TTCTCCCGGCTGGCAGTCTCTCGGGTCCAGCCAGAGCCGGCTGGGCTCCCTCGACTGTTCCCACTCATTC
TCCAGCCGGACCGATCTCAATCACTGGAATGGTGCTGGGCTGTCGGGAACTAACTGTGGAGACCTTCACG
GCACTTCACTCTGGGGGACCCCGCATTATTCCACAAGCCTGTGGGGTCCCCCAAGCAGCAGCGACCCCCG
AGGAATTAGCAGCCCATCTCCCATTAACGCTTTTCTTTCTGTTGACCACCTGGGTGGGGGTGGAGAGTCC
ATGTAAGCGGCCGCATCGTGACTGACTGACGATCTGCCTCGCGCGTTTCGGTGATGACGGTGAAAACCTC
TGACACATGCAGCTCCCGGAGACGGTCACAGCTTGTCTGTAAGCGGATGCCGGGAGCAGACAAGCCCGTC
AGGGCGCGTCAGCGGGTGTTGGCGGGTGTCGGGGCGCAGCCATGACCCAGTCACGTAGCGATAGCGGAGT
GTATAATTCTTGAAGACGAAAGGGCCTCGTGATACGCCTATTTTTATAGGTTAATGTCATGATAATAATG
GTTTCTTAGACGTCAGGTGGCACTTTTCGGGGAAATGTGCGCGGAACCCCTATTTGTTTATTTTTCTAAA
TACATTCAAATATGTATCCGCTCATGAGACAATAACCCTGATAAATGCTTCAATAATATTGAAAAAGGAA
GAGTATGAGTATTCAACATTTCCGTGTCGCCCTTATTCCCTTTTTTGCGGCATTTTGCCTTCCTGTTTTT
GCTCACCCAGAAACGCTGGTGAAAGTAAAAGATGCTGAAGATCAGTTGGGTGCACGAGTGGGTTACATCG
AACTGGATCTCAACAGCGGTAAGATCCTTGAGAGTTTTCGCCCCGAAGAACGTTTTCCAATGATGAGCAC
TTTTAAAGTTCTGCTATGTGGCGCGGTATTATCCCGTGTTGACGCCGGGCAAGAGCAACTCGGTCGCCGC
ATACACTATTCTCAGAATGACTTGGTTGAGTACTCACCAGTCACAGAAAAGCATCTTACGGATGGCATGA
CAGTAAGAGAATTATGCAGTGCTGCCATAACCATGAGTGATAACACTGCGGCCAACTTACTTCTGACAAC
GATCGGAGGACCGAAGGAGCTAACCGCTTTTTTGCACAACATGGGGGATCATGTAACTCGCCTTGATCGT
TGGGAACCGGAGCTGAATGAAGCCATACCAAACGACGAGCGTGACACCACGATGCCTGCAGCAATGGCAA
CAACGTTGCGCAAACTATTAACTGGCGAACTACTTACTCTAGCTTCCCGGCAACAATTAATAGACTGGAT
GGAGGCGGATAAAGTTGCAGGACCACTTCTGCGCTCGGCCCTTCCGGCTGGCTGGTTTATTGCTGATAAA
TCTGGAGCCGGTGAGCGTGGGTCTCGCGGTATCATTGCAGCACTGGGGCCAGATGGTAAGCCCTCCCGTA
TCGTAGTTATCTACACGACGGGGAGTCAGGCAACTATGGATGAACGAAATAGACAGATCGCTGAGATAGG
TGCCTCACTGATTAAGCATTGGTAACTGTCAGACCAAGTTTACTCATATATACTTTAGATTGATTTAAAA
CTTCATTTTTAATTTAAAAGGATCTAGGTGAAGATCCTTTTTGATAATCTCATGACCAAAATCCCTTAAC
GTGAGTTTTCGTTCCACTGAGCGTCAGACCCCGTAGAAAAGATCAAAGGATCTTCTTGAGATCCTTTTTT
TCTGCGCGTAATCTGCTGCTTGCAAACAAAAAAACCACCGCTACCAGCGGTGGTTTGTTTGCCGGATCAA
GAGCTACCAACTCTTTTTCCGAAGGTAACTGGCTTCAGCAGAGCGCAGATACCAAATACTGTCCTTCTAG
TGTAGCCGTAGTTAGGCCACCACTTCAAGAACTCTGTAGCACCGCCTACATACCTCGCTCTGCTAATCCT
GTTACCAGTGGCTGCTGCCAGTGGCGATAAGTCGTGTCTTACCGGGTTGGACTCAAGACGATAGTTACCG
GATAAGGCGCAGCGGTCGGGCTGAACGGGGGGTTCGTGCACACAGCCCAGCTTGGAGCGAACGACCTACA
CCGAACTGAGATACCTACAGCGTGAGCTATGAGAAAGCGCCACGCTTCCCGAAGGGAGAAAGGCGGACAG
GTATCCGGTAAGCGGCAGGGTCGGAACAGGAGAGCGCACGAGGGAGCTTCCAGGGGGAAACGCCTGGTAT
CTTTATAGTCCTGTCGGGTTTCGCCACCTCTGACTTGAGCGTCGATTTTTGTGATGCTCGTCAGGGGGGC
GGAGCCTATGGAAAAACGCCAGCAACGCGGCCTTTTTACGGTTCCTGGCCTTTTGCTGGCCTTTTGCTCA
CATGTTCTTTCCTGCGTTATCCCCTGATTCTGTGGATAACCGTATTACCGCCTTTGAGTGAGCTGATACC
GCTCGCCGCAGCCGAACGACCGAGCGCAGCGAGTCAGTGAGCGAGGAAGCGGAAGAGCGCCTGATGCGGT
ATTTTCTCCTTACGCATCTGTGCGGTATTTCACACCGCATAAATTCCGACACCATCGAATGGTGCAAAAC
CTTTCGCGGTATGGCATGATAGCGCCCGGAAGAGAGTCAATTCAGGGTGGTGAATGTGAAACCAGTAACG
TTATACGATGTCGCAGAGTATGCCGGTGTCTCTTATCAGACCGTTTCCCGCGTGGTGAACCAGGCCAGCC
ACGTTTCTGCGAAAACGCGGGAAAAAGTGGAAGCGGCGATGGCGGAGCTGAATTACATTCCCAACCGCGT
GGCACAACAACTGGCGGGCAAACAGTCGTTGCTGATTGGCGTTGCCACCTCCAGTCTGGCCCTGCACGCG
CCGTCGCAAATTGTCGCGGCGATTAAATCTCGCGCCGATCAACTGGGTGCCAGCGTGGTGGTGTCGATGG
TAGAACGAAGCGGCGTCGAAGCCTGTAAAGCGGCGGTGCACAATCTTCTCGCGCAACGCGTCAGTGGGCT
GATCATTAACTATCCGCTGGATGACCAGGATGCCATTGCTGTGGAAGCTGCCTGCACTAATGTTCCGGCG
TTATTTCTTGATGTCTCTGACCAGACACCCATCAACAGTATTATTTTCTCCCATGAAGACGGTACGCGAC
TGGGCGTGGAGCATCTGGTCGCATTGGGTCACCAGCAAATCGCGCTGTTAGCGGGCCCATTAAGTTCTGT
CTCGGCGCGTCTGCGTCTGGCTGGCTGGCATAAATATCTCACTCGCAATCAAATTCAGCCGATAGCGGAA
CGGGAAGGCGACTGGAGTGCCATGTCCGGTTTTCAACAAACCATGCAAATGCTGAATGAGGGCATCGTTC
CCACTGCGATGCTGGTTGCCAACGATCAGATGGCGCTGGGCGCAATGCGCGCCATTACCGAGTCCGGGCT
GCGCGTTGGTGCGGATATCTCGGTAGTGGGATACGACGATACCGAAGACAGCTCATGTTATATCCCGCCG
TCAACCACCATCAAACAGGATTTTCGCCTGCTGGGGCAAACCAGCGTGGACCGCTTGCTGCAACTCTCTC
AGGGCCAGGCGGTGAAGGGCAATCAGCTGTTGCCCGTCTCACTGGTGAAAAGAAAAACCACCCTGGCGCC
CAATACGCAAACCGCCTCTCCCCGCGCGTTGGCCGATTCATTAATGCAGCTGGCACGACAGGTTTCCCGA
CTGGAAAGCGGGCAGTGAGCGCAACGCAATTAATGTGAGTTAGCTCACTCATTAGGCACCCCAGGCTTTA
CACTTTATGCTTCCGGCTCGTATGTTGTGTGGAATTGTGAGCGGATAACAATTTCACACAGGAAACAGCT
ATGACCATGATTACGGATTCACTGGCCGTCGTTTTACAACGTCGTGACTGGGAAAACCCTGGCGTTACCC
AACTTAATCGCCTTGCAGCACATCCCCCTTTCGCCAGCTGGCGTAATAGCGAAGAGGCCCGCACCGATCG
CCCTTCCCAACAGTTGCGCAGCCTGAATGGCGAATGGCGCTTTGCCTGGTTTCCGGCACCAGAAGCGGTG
CCGGAAAGCTGGCTGGAGTGCGATCTTCCTGAGGCCGATACTGTCGTCGTCCCCTCAAACTGGCAGATGC
ACGGTTACGATGCGCCCATCTACACCAACGTAACCTATCCCATTACGGTCAATCCGCCGTTTGTTCCCAC
GGAGAATCCGACGGGTTGTTACTCGCTCACATTTAATGTTGATGAAAGCTGGCTACAGGAAGGCCAGACG
CGAATTATTTTTGATGGCGTTGGAATT
